>Addgene plasmid #96861 | pWT029h | addgene full sequence | sequence record 189275 | Addgene NGS Result
GACGTCGCTAGCTGTACAAAAAAGCAGGCTTTAAAGGAACCAATTCAGTCGACTGGATCCGGTACCAAGG
TCGGGCAGGAAGAGGGCCTATTTCCCATGATTCCTTCATATTTGCATATACGATACAAGGCTGTTAGAGA
GATAATTAGAATTAATTTGACTGTAAACACAAAGATATTAGTACAAAATACGTGACGTAGAAAGTAATAA
TTTCTTGGGTAGTTTGCAGTTTTAAAATTATGTTTTAAAATGGACTATCATATGCTTACCGTAACTTGAA
AGTATTTCGATTTCTTGGCTTTATATATCTTGTGGAAAGGACGAAACACCGGCATGCTCCCCGTGACCGG
TACATCCAGCTGATGAGTCCCAAATAGGACGAGATACTATAATCGCGTGGATATGGCACGCAAGTTTCTA
CCGGGCACCGTAAATGTCCGACTAGTGTCCTGGATTCCACGGGCACGGGCAGCTTGCCGGGTTTTAGAGC
TAGAAATAGCAAGTTAAAATAAGGCTAGTCCGTTATCAACTTGAAAAAGTGGCACCGAGTCGGTGCTTTT
TTTAAGCTTGGGCCGCTCGAGGTACCTCTCTACATATGACATGTGAGCAAAAGGCCAGCAAAAGGCCAGG
AACCGTAAAAAGGCCGCGTTGCTGGCGTTTTTCCATAGGCTCCGCCCCCCTGACGAGCATCACAAAAATC
GACGCTCAAGTCAGAGGTGGCGAAACCCGACAGGACTATAAAGATACCAGGCGTTTCCCCCTGGAAGCTC
CCTCGTGCGCTCTCCTGTTCCGACCCTGCCGCTTACCGGATACCTGTCCGCCTTTCTCCCTTCGGGAAGC
GTGGCGCTTTCTCATAGCTCACGCTGTAGGTATCTCAGTTCGGTGTAGGTCGTTCGCTCCAAGCTGGGCT
GTGTGCACGAACCCCCCGTTCAGCCCGACCGCTGCGCCTTATCCGGTAACTATCGTCTTGAGTCCAACCC
GGTAAGACACGACTTATCGCCACTGGCAGCAGCCACTGGTAACAGGATTAGCAGAGCGAGGTATGTAGGC
GGTGCTACAGAGTTCTTGAAGTGGTGGCCTAACTACGGCTACACTAGAAGAACAGTATTTGGTATCTGCG
CTCTGCTGAAGCCAGTTACCTTCGGAAAAAGAGTTGGTAGCTCTTGATCCGGCAAACAAACCACCGCTGG
TAGCGGTGGTTTTTTTGTTTGCAAGCAGCAGATTACGCGCAGAAAAAAAGGATCTCAAGAAGATCCTTTG
ATCTTTTCTACGGGGTCTGACGCTCAGTGGAACGAAAACTCACGTTAAGGGATTTTGGTCATGAGATTAT
CAAAAAGGATCTTCACCTAGATCCTTTTAAATTAAAAATGAAGTTTTAAATCAATCTAAAGTATATATGA
GTAAACTTGGTCTGACAGTTACCAATGCTTAATCAGTGAGGCACCTATCTCAGCGATCTGTCTATTTCGT
TCATCCATAGTTGCCTGACTCCCCGTCGTGTAGATAACTACGATACGGGAGGGCTTACCATCTGGCCCCA
GTGCTGCAATGATACCGCGAGACCCACGCTCACCGGCTCCAGATTTATCAGCAATAAACCAGCCAGCCGG
AAGGGCCGAGCGCAGAAGTGGTCCTGCAACTTTATCCGCCTCCATCCAGTCTATTAATTGTTGCCGGGAA
GCTAGAGTAAGTAGTTCGCCAGTTAATAGTTTGCGCAACGTTGTTGCCATTGCTACAGGCATCGTGGTGT
CACGCTCGTCGTTTGGTATGGCTTCATTCAGCTCCGGTTCCCAACGATCAAGGCGAGTTACATGATCCCC
CATGTTGTGCAAAAAAGCGGTTAGCTCCTTCGGTCCTCCGATCGTTGTCAGAAGTAAGTTGGCCGCAGTG
TTATCACTCATGGTTATGGCAGCACTGCATAATTCTCTTACTGTCATGCCATCCGTAAGATGCTTTTCTG
TGACTGGTGAGTACTCAACCAAGTCATTCTGAGAATAGTGTATGCGGCGACCGAGTTGCTCTTGCCCGGC
GTCAATACGGGATAATACCGCGCCACATAGCAGAACTTTAAAAGTGCTCATCATTGGAAAACGTTCTTCG
GGGCGAAAACTCTCAAGGATCTTACCGCTGTTGAGATCCAGTTCGATGTAACCCACTCGTGCACCCAACT
GATCTTCAGCATCTTTTACTTTCACCAGCGTTTCTGGGTGAGCAAAAACAGGAAGGCAAAATGCCGCAAA
AAAGGGAATAAGGGCGACACGGAAATGTTGAATACTCATACTCTTCCTTTTTCAATATTATTGAAGCATT
TATCAGGGTTATTGTCTCATGAGCGGATACATATTTGAATGTATTTAGAAAAATAAACAAATAGGGGTTC
CGCGCACATTTCCCCGAAAAGTGCCACCT
Features (pLannotate 1.2.2; 8 found; start..end, strand, type, name):
     13..30      +  protein_bind   attB1 (fragment): mutant version of attB; recombination site for the Gateway® BP reaction BP Clonase™
     82..322     +  promoter       U6 promoter: RNA polymerase III promoter for human U6 snRNA
    364..463     +  ncRNA          Purine: Accession: RF00167 - Purine riboswitch
    461..480     -  CDS            VN155(I152L) (fragment): improved N-terminal fragment of mVenus for use in bimolecular fluorescence complementation (BiFC) (Kodama and Hu, 2010)
    481..556     +  misc_RNA       gRNA scaffold: guide RNA scaffold for the Streptococcus pyogenes CRISPR/Cas9 system
    660..1248    -  rep_origin     ori: high-copy-number ColE1/pMB1/pBR322/pUC origin of replication
   1419..2279    -  CDS            AmpR: β-lactamase; bla; confers resistance to ampicillin, carbenicillin, and related antibiotics
   2280..2384    -  promoter       AmpR promoter: bla
