[The description below was written by a language model from this plasmid's Addgene catalogue record and pLannotate feature annotations shown in this document.]
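Description:
pWT029h is a small (about 2.4 kb) mammalian guide RNA expression plasmid built on the pFYF1320 backbone. It is propagated in E. coli through a high-copy ColE1/pUC-type origin and selected with ampicillin via the β-lactamase gene and its native promoter. The plasmid carries no mammalian selection marker and no Cas9 coding sequence, so the Cas9-derived effector must be supplied from a separate construct. A short attB1 fragment upstream of the cassette appears to be a cloning remnant.

The payload is a human U6 RNA polymerase III promoter driving an "aptazyme-embedded guide RNA" (agRNA). According to the record and feature table, the transcript contains an 18-nt blocker sequence with bulges, a ribozyme element regulated by a purine (guanine-type) riboswitch aptamer, a 20-nt spacer, and the Streptococcus pyogenes Cas9 gRNA scaffold. The spacer is annotated by similarity as a fragment of an mVenus/GFP-family coding sequence. This is consistent with a guide directed at a GFP reporter construct rather than with any expressed protein fragment.

In this design the blocker is meant to pair with the spacer and keep the guide inactive. Ligand binding to the aptamer triggers ribozyme self-cleavage, which releases the blocker and restores guide function. The "(d)" prefix in the name probably marks a deactivated, non-cleaving ribozyme control, although the record does not define it. The stated purpose is GFP transcriptional activation, as part of a system for guanine-responsive control of Cas9-based genome editing and gene activation in human cells.
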