Addgene plasmid #96861: pWT029h
Purpose: (d)guanine-agRNA (GFP activation,18 nt blocker with bulges)
Depositing lab: David Liu. Depositing organization: Harvard University. Publication: Aptazyme-embedded guide RNAs enable ligand-responsive genome editing and transcriptional activation. Tang W, Hu JH, Liu DR. Nat Commun. 2017 Jun 28;8:15939. doi: 10.1038/ncomms15939. PubMed 28656978.
Backbone
  Vector backbone: pFYF1320
  Vector type: Mammalian Expression
Growth in bacteria
  Bacterial resistance: Ampicillin, 100 μg/mL
  Growth temperature: 37°C
  Growth strain: DH5alpha
  Copy number: High Copy
Gene/Insert
  Gene/Insert name: (d)guanine-agRNA (GFP activation,18 nt blocker with bulges)
  gRNA/shRNA sequence: GGCATGCTCCCCGTGACCGGTACATCCAGCTGATGAGTCCCAAATAGGACGAGATACTATAATCGCGTGGATATGGCACGCAAGTTTCTACCGGGCACCGTAAATGTCCGACTAGTGTCCTGGATTCCACGGGCACGGGCAGCTTGCCGGGTTTTAGAGCTAGAAATAGCAAGTTAAAATAAGGCTAGTCCGTTATCAACTTGAAAAAGTGGCACCGAGTCGGTGCTTTTTTT
  Species: H. sapiens (human)
  Cloning method: Unknown
Terms and licenses: Academic/Nonprofit Terms; Industry Terms: Not Available to Industry
How to cite: pWT029h was a gift from David Liu (Addgene plasmid # 96861 ; http://n2t.net/addgene:96861 ; RRID:Addgene_96861)
